Addgene plasmid #243035: AiP2117 - pAAV-AiE2646m-minBG-SYFP2-WPRE3-BGHpA
Purpose: AiE2646m is an enhancer sequence designed to drive AAV-mediated transgene expression in specific populations of brain cells.
Depositing lab: Allen Institute for Brain Science & Bosiljka Tasic. Depositing organization: Allen Institute.
Backbone
  Vector backbone: pAAV2
  Vector type: AAV
Growth in bacteria
  Bacterial resistance: Ampicillin, 100 μg/mL
  Growth temperature: 37°C
  Growth strain: NEB Stable
  Copy number: High Copy
Gene/Insert
  Gene/Insert name: SYFP2
  Species: Synthetic
  Cloning method: Gibson Cloning
Terms and licenses: Academic/Nonprofit Terms; Industry Terms: Not Available to Industry
How to cite: AiP2117 - pAAV-AiE2646m-minBG-SYFP2-WPRE3-BGHpA was a gift from Allen Institute for Brain Science & Bosiljka Tasic (Addgene plasmid # 243035 ; http://n2t.net/addgene:243035 ; RRID:Addgene_243035)
