[The description below was written by a language model from this plasmid's Addgene catalogue record and pLannotate feature annotations shown in this document.]
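Description:
AiP2117 - pAAV-AiE2646m-minBG-SYFP2-WPRE3-BGHpA is an AAV transfer plasmid of 4,785 nt built on a pAAV2 backbone. It is intended for packaging a recombinant adeno-associated virus genome that reports enhancer activity in the brain. In bacteria it replicates from a high-copy ColE1/pUC-type origin and is selected with ampicillin through the β-lactamase gene and its native promoter. An f1 phage origin and short remnants of pBR322 bom and rop sequences are also present in the backbone. The annotation finds one complete AAV2 inverted terminal repeat downstream of the cassette. At the upstream end only two short ITR fragments are detected, which may reflect how difficult these repeats are to sequence and annotate rather than a true truncation.

Between the ITRs lies a compact reporter cassette. According to the construct name, the enhancer AiE2646m is placed ahead of a minimal beta-globin promoter (minBG). Neither element is called in the feature table, but they would fall in the unannotated region upstream of the coding sequence. A minimal promoter has little activity on its own, so transcription depends on the enhancer, which is described as designed to drive expression in specific populations of brain cells. The record does not say which populations. The expressed gene is SYFP2, a rapidly maturing monomeric yellow fluorescent protein derived from Aequorea victoria. It is followed by WPRE3, a shortened woodchuck hepatitis virus posttranscriptional element that boosts transcript expression, annotated here as two WPRE fragments, and then by the bovine growth hormone polyadenylation signal. The construct is typically used to label enhancer-defined brain cells by fluorescence and so assess the enhancer's specificity.
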