Features (pLannotate 1.2.2; 14 found; start..end, strand, type, name):
     12..39      +  repeat_region  AAV2 ITR (fragment): inverted terminal repeat of adeno-associated virus serotype 2 inverted
     68..95      +  repeat_region  AAV2 ITR (fragment): inverted terminal repeat of adeno-associated virus serotype 2 inverted
    803..1519    +  CDS            SYFP2: SYFP2 is a basic (constitutively fluorescent) yellow fluorescent protein published in 2006, derived from Aequorea victoria. It is reported to be a very rapidly-maturing monomer with moderate acid sensitivity.
   1559..1716    +  misc_feature   WPRE (fragment): woodchuck hepatitis virus posttranscriptional regulatory element
   1722..1802    +  misc_feature   WPRE (fragment): woodchuck hepatitis virus posttranscriptional regulatory element
   1819..1930    +  polyA_signal   bGH poly(A) signal: bovine growth hormone polyadenylation signal
   2048..2188    +  repeat_region  AAV2 ITR: inverted terminal repeat of adeno-associated virus serotype 2 inverted
   2193..2244    -  misc_feature   bom (fragment): basis of mobility region from pBR322
   2263..2718    +  rep_origin     f1 ori (sequence partly withheld): f1 bacteriophage origin of replication; arrow indicates direction of (+) strand synthesis
   2719..2768    -  misc_feature   bom (fragment): basis of mobility region from pBR322
   2870..2905    -  CDS            rop (fragment): Rop protein, which maintains plasmids at low copy number; rop
   3000..3104    +  promoter       AmpR promoter: bla
   3105..3965    +  CDS            AmpR: β-lactamase; bla; confers resistance to ampicillin, carbenicillin, and related antibiotics
   4136..4724    +  rep_origin     ori: high-copy-number ColE1/pMB1/pBR322/pUC origin of replication
>Addgene plasmid #243035 | AiP2117 - pAAV-AiE2646m-minBG-SYFP2-WPRE3-BGHpA | addgene full sequence | sequence record 490256 | Addgene NGS Result
CCTGCAGGCAGCTGCGCGCTCGCTCGCTCACTGAGGCCGCCCGGGCGTCGGGCGACCTTTGGTCGCCCGG
CCTCAGTGAGCGAGCGAGCGCGCAGAGAGGGAGTGGCCAACTCCATCACTAGGGGTTCCTGCGGCCGCAC
GCGTCTTTTCCTCCTGGAAGTGGTCTGGGCTAAGACAGAAAACACTCAGAGTAGGACCTGAGCCTTAAAG
AAAAGAGAAATTCTGTAAGGAGTGCAGAATGCAGCAGGAGTGGTTAGGGTGGCAACTCTAAGAGGGACGC
CTAACAGAGTGGGAAGGAAGCTGGGGCAGAAGGTCTACGGGCTCTGGGGCTAAACAGGCAGGGGCAAATA
GAGGCAAATGGAATTAGGTCTTCAGGGTTGCTTATATAGCCTCACACCTCCTGACTGCTACATTAAAATT
GGAATGATTTATTTGTTCACAGACAGCGGTTGGGTATGGCCTGTGTTTTAGCATAGATTAAGAATCCCCT
GAGATTTCAGTAAATGTGCCTCCAAAAAGGATACATATCTTAGCCTGAACTATTTTAAGAAAAGCAAGCA
GAGATTTTAAAATGATAGTCTCTTATGTAAAATTAACTTTGTAAAATATTTTTTCCTATGCAAAGATATA
TCAAAATACTGGGAAAAGCACCTCTGCCTCCCTCTAGACAAGGCTTTAAGCCAGAGACAAATGGGCGCCG
GCGGAGCTCGGGCTGGGCATAAAAGTCAGGGCAGAGCCATCTATTGCTTACATTTGCTTCTGGGATCCAG
ATCTTTCGAAGCTAGCGCTACCGGTCGCCACCATGGTGAGCAAGGGCGAGGAGCTGTTCACCGGGGTGGT
GCCCATCCTGGTCGAGCTGGACGGCGACGTAAACGGCCACAAGTTCAGCGTGTCCGGCGAGGGCGAGGGC
GATGCCACCTACGGCAAGCTGACCCTGAAGCTGATCTGCACCACCGGCAAGCTGCCCGTGCCCTGGCCCA
CCCTCGTGACCACCCTGGGCTACGGCGTGCAGTGCTTCGCCCGCTACCCCGACCACATGAAGCAGCACGA
CTTCTTCAAGTCCGCCATGCCCGAAGGCTACGTCCAGGAGCGCACCATCTTCTTCAAGGACGACGGCAAC
TACAAGACCCGCGCCGAGGTGAAGTTCGAGGGCGACACCCTGGTGAACCGCATCGAGCTGAAGGGCATCG
ACTTCAAGGAGGACGGCAACATCCTGGGGCACAAGCTGGAGTACAACTACAACAGCCACAACGTCTATAT
CACCGCCGACAAGCAGAAGAACGGCATCAAGGCCAACTTCAAGATCCGCCACAACATCGAGGACGGCGGC
GTGCAGCTCGCCGACCACTACCAGCAGAACACCCCCATCGGCGACGGCCCCGTGCTGCTGCCCGACAACC
ACTACCTGAGCTACCAGTCCAAGCTGAGCAAAGACCCCAACGAGAAGCGCGATCACATGGTCCTGCTGGA
GTTCGTGACCGCCGCCGGGATCACTCTCGGCATGGACGAGCTGTACAAGTAAGTCGACGGCGCGCCGCGG
CCGCGAATTCGATATCATAATCAACCTCTGGATTACAAAATTTGTGAAAGATTGACTGGTATTCTTAACT
ATGTTGCTCCTTTTACGCTATGTGGATACGCTGCTTTAATGCCTTTGTATCATGCTATTGCTTCCCGTAT
GGCTTTCATTTTCTCCTCCTTGTATAAATCCTGGTTAGTTCTTGCCACGGCGGAACTCATCGCCGCCTGC
CTTGCCCGCTGCTGGACAGGGGCTCGGCTGTTGGGCACTGACAATTCCGTGGCTCGAGAGATCTTCGACT
GTGCCTTCTAGTTGCCAGCCATCTGTTGTTTGCCCCTCCCCCGTGCCTTCCTTGACCCTGGAAGGTGCCA
CTCCCACTGTCCTTTCCTAATAAAATGAGGAAATTGCATCGCATTGTCTGAGTAGGTGTCATTCTATTCT
GGGGGGTGGGGTGGGGCAGGACAGCAAGGGGGAGGATTGGGAAGACAATAGCAGGCATGAGATCTCACGT
GCGGACCGAGCGGCCGCAGGAACCCCTAGTGATGGAGTTGGCCACTCCCTCTCTGCGCGCTCGCTCGCTC
ACTGAGGCCGGGCGACCAAAGGTCGCCCGACGCCCGGGCTTTGCCCGGGCGGCCTCAGTGAGCGAGCGAG
CGCGCAGCTGCCTGCAGGGGCGCCTGATGCGGTATTTTCTCCTTACGCATCTGTGCGGTATTTCACACCG
CATA
[95 nt withheld, positions 2245-2339]
T
[46 nt withheld, positions 2341-2386]
C
[141 nt withheld, positions 2388-2528]
CCTTTGACGTTGGAGTCCACGTTCTTT
[37 nt withheld, positions 2556-2592]
ACTCTATCTCGGGCTATTCTTTTGATTTATAAGGGATTTTGCCGATTTCGGTCTATTGGTTAAAAAATGA
GCTGATTTAACAAAAATTTAACGCGAATTTTAACAAAATATTAACGTTTACAATTTTATGGTGCACTCTC
AGTACAATCTGCTCTGATGCCGCATAGTTAAGCCAGCCCCGACACCCGCCAACACCCGCTGACGCGCCCT
GACGGGCTTGTCTGCTCCCGGCATCCGCTTACAGACAAGCTGTGACCGTCTCCGGGAGCTGCATGTGTCA
GAGGTTTTCACCGTCATCACCGAAACGCGCGAGACGAAAGGGCCTCGTGATACGCCTATTTTTATAGGTT
AATGTCATGATAATAATGGTTTCTTAGACGTCAGGTGGCACTTTTCGGGGAAATGTGCGCGGAACCCCTA
TTTGTTTATTTTTCTAAATACATTCAAATATGTATCCGCTCATGAGACAATAACCCTGATAAATGCTTCA
ATAATATTGAAAAAGGAAGAGTATGAGTATTCAACATTTCCGTGTCGCCCTTATTCCCTTTTTTGCGGCA
TTTTGCCTTCCTGTTTTTGCTCACCCAGAAACGCTGGTGAAAGTAAAAGATGCTGAAGATCAGTTGGGTG
CACGAGTGGGTTACATCGAACTGGATCTCAACAGCGGTAAGATCCTTGAGAGTTTTCGCCCCGAAGAACG
TTTTCCAATGATGAGCACTTTTAAAGTTCTGCTATGTGGCGCGGTATTATCCCGTATTGACGCCGGGCAA
GAGCAACTCGGTCGCCGCATACACTATTCTCAGAATGACTTGGTTGAGTACTCACCAGTCACAGAAAAGC
ATCTTACGGATGGCATGACAGTAAGAGAATTATGCAGTGCTGCCATAACCATGAGTGATAACACTGCGGC
CAACTTACTTCTGACAACGATCGGAGGACCGAAGGAGCTAACCGCTTTTTTGCACAACATGGGGGATCAT
GTAACTCGCCTTGATCGTTGGGAACCGGAGCTGAATGAAGCCATACCAAACGACGAGCGTGACACCACGA
TGCCTGTAGCAATGGCAACAACGTTGCGCAAACTATTAACTGGCGAACTACTTACTCTAGCTTCCCGGCA
ACAATTAATAGACTGGATGGAGGCGGATAAAGTTGCAGGACCACTTCTGCGCTCGGCCCTTCCGGCTGGC
TGGTTTATTGCTGATAAATCTGGAGCCGGTGAGCGTGGGTCTCGCGGTATCATTGCAGCACTGGGGCCAG
ATGGTAAGCCCTCCCGTATCGTAGTTATCTACACGACGGGGAGTCAGGCAACTATGGATGAACGAAATAG
ACAGATCGCTGAGATAGGTGCCTCACTGATTAAGCATTGGTAACTGTCAGACCAAGTTTACTCATATATA
CTTTAGATTGATTTAAAACTTCATTTTTAATTTAAAAGGATCTAGGTGAAGATCCTTTTTGATAATCTCA
TGACCAAAATCCCTTAACGTGAGTTTTCGTTCCACTGAGCGTCAGACCCCGTAGAAAAGATCAAAGGATC
TTCTTGAGATCCTTTTTTTCTGCGCGTAATCTGCTGCTTGCAAACAAAAAAACCACCGCTACCAGCGGTG
GTTTGTTTGCCGGATCAAGAGCTACCAACTCTTTTTCCGAAGGTAACTGGCTTCAGCAGAGCGCAGATAC
CAAATACTGTTCTTCTAGTGTAGCCGTAGTTAGGCCACCACTTCAAGAACTCTGTAGCACCGCCTACATA
CCTCGCTCTGCTAATCCTGTTACCAGTGGCTGCTGCCAGTGGCGATAAGTCGTGTCTTACCGGGTTGGAC
TCAAGACGATAGTTACCGGATAAGGCGCAGCGGTCGGGCTGAACGGGGGGTTCGTGCACACAGCCCAGCT
TGGAGCGAACGACCTACACCGAACTGAGATACCTACAGCGTGAGCTATGAGAAAGCGCCACGCTTCCCGA
AGGGAGAAAGGCGGACAGGTATCCGGTAAGCGGCAGGGTCGGAACAGGAGAGCGCACGAGGGAGCTTCCA
GGGGGAAACGCCTGGTATCTTTATAGTCCTGTCGGGTTTCGCCACCTCTGACTTGAGCGTCGATTTTTGT
GATGCTCGTCAGGGGGGCGGAGCCTATGGAAAAACGCCAGCAACGCGGCCTTTTTACGGTTCCTGGCCTT
TTGCTGGCCTTTTGCTCACATGT
